>Addgene plasmid #237251 | p0AmpAB-PXdCCP | addgene full sequence | sequence record 472725 | Addgene NGS Result
CGCTCGTCGTTTGGTATGGCTTCATTCAGCTCCGGTTCCCAACGATCAAGGCGAGTTACATGATCCCCCA
TGTTGTGCAAAAAAGCGGTTAGCTCCTTCGGTCCTCCGATCGTTGTCAGAAGTAAGTTGGCCGCAGTGTT
ATCACTCATGGTTATGGCAGCACTGCATAATTCTCTTACTGTCATGCCATCCGTAAGATGCTTTTCTGTG
ACTGGTGAGTACTCAACCAAGTCATTCTGAGAATAGTGTATGCGGCGACCGAGTTGCTCTTGCCCGGCGT
CAATACGGGATAATACCGCGCCACATAGCAGAACTTTAAAAGTGCTCATCATTGGAAAACGTTCTTCGGG
GCGAAAACTCTCAAGGATCTTACCGCTGTTGAGATCCAGTTCGATGTAACCCACTCGTGCACCCAACTGA
TCTTCAGCATCTTTTACTTTCACCAGCGTTTCTGGGTGAGCAAAAACAGGAAGGCAAAATGCCGCAAAAA
AGGGAATAAGGGCGACACGGAAATGTTGAATACTCATACTCTTCCTTTTTCAATATTATTGAAGCATTTA
TCAGGGTTATTGTCTCATGAGCGGATACATATTTGAATGTATTTAGAAAAATAAACAAATAGGGGTTCCG
CGCACATTTCCCCGAAAAGTGCCACCTGACGTCTAAGAAACCATTATTATCATGACATTAACCTATAAAA
ATAGGCGTATCACGAGGCCCTTTCGTCTCGCGCGTTTCGGTGATGACGGTGAAAACCTCTGACACATGCA
GCTCCCGGAGACGGTCACAGCTTGTCTGTAAGCGGATGCCGGGAGCAGACAAGCCCGTCAGGGCGCGTCA
GCGGGTGTTGGCGGGTGTCGGGGCTGGCTTAACTATGCGGCATCAGAGCAGATTGTACTGGGTCTCAGTG
CAGTGTACAGAACATACAAACGCGTGTGCGTCGGGCTTGGATGAGTCTGTAGTCTTTTGATGAACGATGA
AGGAGGTCTATGTCGTATTCAGATCTGTTGTTGTCCAAAGCTTCATGTGAGAAATCTTATAGGATCTGTC
CGTGTTCGACGGGGTCGCTACTCAGACAAACCAGAGTGTCCTATTGTAAATGCTACGGAAATAATAACAA
ATACAGAGGGTTGATGGTCAAGAACATCGTCCATTGTGGGGGACACGACATTCCCGGTGTGGGGGGTTTT
AAACTATTGTCGTCATATGTATGTAGAATAAGAGTAACCCTAACTTTCCCAATGTGGAAAAACTTGCAGT
CAGATGATTGATCCTTCCGGTCATGCCGGAGTTCTCCAGCCTTAAAGGCAGCGGGGTGAGTAAGTAAATG
TATCAACTCACTTCCTTCTTATCCATCCATCTAAACCTACCTTACCTTTTGTGTCCGCGAAAATAATCAG
TAATAATGAGAGACCGAGCGGTATCAGCTCACTCAAAGGCGGTAATACGGTTATCCACAGAATCAGGGGA
TAACGCAGGAAAGAACATGTGAGCAAAAGGCCAGCAAAAGGCCAGGAACCGTAAAAAGGCCGCGTTGCTG
GCGTTTTTCCATAGGCTCCGCCCCCCTGACGAGCATCACAAAAATCGACGCTCAAGTCAGAGGTGGCGAA
ACCCGACAGGACTATAAAGATACCAGGCGTTTCCCCCTGGAAGCTCCCTCGTGCGCTCTCCTGTTCCGAC
CCTGCCGCTTACCGGATACCTGTCCGCCTTTCTCCCTTCGGGAAGCGTGGCGCTTTCTCATAGCTCACGC
TGTAGGTATCTCAGTTCGGTGTAGGTCGTTCGCTCCAAGCTGGGCTGTGTGCACGAACCCCCCGTTCAGC
CCGACCGCTGCGCCTTATCCGGTAACTATCGTCTTGAGCCCAACCCGGTAAGACACGACTTATCGCCACT
GGCAGCAGCCACTGGTAACAGGATTAGCAGAGCGAGGTATGTAGGCGGTGCTACAGAGTTCTTGAAGTGG
TGGCCTAACTACGGCTACACTAGAAGAACAGTATTTGGTATCTGCGCTCTGCTGAAGCCAGTTACCTTCG
GAAAAAGAGTTGGTAGCTCTTGATCCGGCAAACAAACCACCGCTGGTAGCGGTGGTTTTTTTGTTTGCAA
GCAGCAGATTACGCGCAGAAAAAAAGGATCTCAAGAAGATCCTTTGATCTTTTCTACGGGGTCTGACGCT
CAGTGGAACGAAAACTCACGTTAAGGGATTTTGGTCATGAGATTATCAAAAAGGATCTTCACCTAGATCC
TTTTAAATTAAAAATGAAGTTTTAAATCAATCTAAAGTATATATGAGTAAACTTGGTCTGACAGTTACCA
ATGCTTAATCAGTGAGGCACCTATCTCAGCGATCTGTCTATTTCGTTCATCCATAGTTGCCTGGCTCCCC
GTCGTGTAGATAACTACGATACGGGAGGGCTTACCATCTGGCCCCAGTGCTGCAATGATACCGCGAGAGC
CACGCTCACCGGCTCCAGATTTATCAGCAATAAACCAGCCAGCCGGAAGGGCCGAGCGCAGAAGTGGTCC
TGCAACTTTATCCGCCTCCATCCAGTCTATTAATTGTTGCCGGGAAGCTAGAGTAAGTAGTTCGCCAGTT
AATAGTTTGCGCAACGTTGTTGCCATTGCTACAGGCATCGTGGTGTCA
Features (pLannotate 1.2.2; 5 found; start..end, strand, type, name):
    528..632     -  promoter       AmpR promoter: bla
    727..762     +  CDS            rop (fragment): Rop protein, which maintains plasmids at low copy number; rop
    864..900     +  misc_feature   bom (fragment): basis of mobility region from pBR322
   1546..2134    -  rep_origin     ori: high-copy-number ColE1/pMB1/pBR322/pUC origin of replication
   2305..527     -  CDS            AmpR (across the origin): β-lactamase; bla; confers resistance to ampicillin, carbenicillin, and related antibiotics
