[The description below was written by a language model from this plasmid's Addgene catalogue record and pLannotate feature annotations shown in this document.]
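Description:
p0AmpAB-PXdCCP is a small (about 2.6 kb) synthetic-biology part plasmid built on the p0AmpAB backbone and assembled by Golden Gate cloning. It is maintained in E. coli as a high-copy plasmid through a ColE1/pMB1/pUC-type origin of replication, and selection relies on the β-lactamase gene (AmpR), driven by its native bla promoter, which confers ampicillin resistance. The annotation also picks up short fragments of rop and of the pBR322 bom region. These are remnants of the pBR322-derived lineage rather than functional elements, which is consistent with the recorded high copy number.

The payload is PXdCCP, the CCP promoter from the carotenoid-producing red yeast Xanthophyllomyces dendrorhous. The automated feature table does not annotate this insert, because it identifies only the standard bacterial backbone parts. The promoter presumably lies in the unannotated stretch between the backbone features, but its exact coordinates and length are not given in the record. The record also does not state what CCP stands for, how strong or how regulated the promoter is, or which Golden Gate enzyme and overhangs flank the part.

No yeast selection marker, yeast replication origin, coding sequence or terminator is recorded, so the plasmid is not an expression vector in its own right. It appears to serve as a storage and donor vector for a single regulatory part, meant to be combined by Golden Gate assembly with coding sequences and other elements into expression cassettes. This fits the associated work on developing genetic tools for X. dendrorhous as an engineering host.
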