Addgene plasmid #237251: p0AmpAB-PXdCCP
Purpose: Carries the X. dendrorhous CCP promoter
Depositing lab: Eric Young. Depositing organization: Worcester Polytechnic Institute. Publication: Omics-driven onboarding of the carotenoid producing red yeast Xanthophyllomyces dendrorhous CBS 6938. Tobin EE, Collins JH, Marsan CB, Nadeau GT, Mori K, Lipzen A, Mondo S, Grigoriev IV, Young EM. Appl Microbiol Biotechnol. 2024 Dec 28;108(1):547. doi: 10.1007/s00253-024-13379-w. PubMed 39731599.
Backbone
  Vector backbone: p0AmpAB
  Vector type: Synthetic Biology
Growth in bacteria
  Bacterial resistance: Ampicillin, 100 μg/mL
  Growth temperature: 37°C
  Growth strain: DH5alpha
  Copy number: High Copy
Gene/Insert
  Gene/Insert name: PXdCCP
  Species: Xanthophyllomyces dendrorhous
  Cloning method: Golden Gate
Terms and licenses: Academic/Nonprofit Terms; Industry Terms: Not Available to Industry
How to cite: p0AmpAB-PXdCCP was a gift from Eric Young (Addgene plasmid # 237251 ; http://n2t.net/addgene:237251 ; RRID:Addgene_237251)
